>Addgene plasmid #223942 | HCT45_rAAV-eHGT_1187m-minBglobin-SYFP2-WPRE3-BGHpA | addgene full sequence | sequence record 445285 | Addgene NGS Result
CCTGCAGGCAGCTGCGCGCTCGCTCGCTCACTGAGGCCGCCCGGGCGTCGGGCGACCTTTGGTCGCCCGG
CCTCAGTGAGCGAGCGAGCGCGCAGAGAGGGAGTGGCCAACTCCATCACTAGGGGTTCCTGCGGCCGCAC
GCGTGCTATTGTTCCTGGCTGTGCACAGCTCTGTGCTGCCCACACCCCACACTTTTTCAGAGGCTCTTTG
GCTAAGGAGAAGGTGGGGGTCGGAACAAGCCACTTCTCATTTTCTTTAACCAGCCCAAGGAGAAACAGAG
CATGGATTTCTGAGAGTCTCATAATTAAATGAATTAAAATGTTTTCCTTCGTGGTGACTTTGCCAACTCC
CATCCACCCCTCTTTGGCCCTGTTCCCAGAGAGTGGCAGAGCTGGGAGGATGCAGAATGACATGTTGGCT
CCAAGGGGTGAGCAGGGGTGCCTCCAGAGCAATTAGCTTATGCATCATCATTCTGGGGCAGGGGTGGGGA
TTTATGGCTAGCCTTCAGAGCATTCCAGCCCAGACCTTCTCAGTCCAGATCTTTTTGCTGGAGACGTTCC
TGGAAGCAGAAGCTGGGTATTCATTCCAATCGCAGTCAGATGGGAGCCCATTCATAAGATAGCTGTCCAC
AGGCTCCTCTCCTGTCACTCCAGCCTGACCTTGAGCCACCAGCGCTGTCAAGGAGGAAAACATTGGGCTC
AACCGCAGCCTTCCCGGCAGGCCTAAGTGGCAACAGAGGAAGTCACGTAGAAGAATGGGATGTGACGGCC
TAATGGCTCAGCATCTCTAGTCTGGGTGTCATCCTCAATATCCTCTTCACATTCTTCTGCCAGGGAGGTG
ACATGCAATGGATTATGCCTGTGGTCTGAAACCTCCCAGGCCCCAGGGCCACCCTTTGTCTTAGTTTCTG
AAGTGGTCTCTCTTGTTCTAGAGTTTCAGTCCAAGTTTGGGATGAGCCACTGAAGCTTTCAAAGGCCAGG
TTAGGTAGGAAGCCAAAGCCCACCACGGTCCCCTTCTGACCTGAGGCCACAACTCCTGGGACTCCCTAAT
GAGTTTGGCTGCCAGTAACGAGCTCGGGCTGGGCATAAAAGTCAGGGCAGAGCCATCTATTGCTTACATT
TGCTTCTGGGATCCAGATCTTTCGAAGCTAGCGCTACCGGTCGCCACCATGGTGAGCAAGGGCGAGGAGC
TGTTCACCGGGGTGGTGCCCATCCTGGTCGAGCTGGACGGCGACGTAAACGGCCACAAGTTCAGCGTGTC
CGGCGAGGGCGAGGGCGATGCCACCTACGGCAAGCTGACCCTGAAGCTGATCTGCACCACCGGCAAGCTG
CCCGTGCCCTGGCCCACCCTCGTGACCACCCTGGGCTACGGCGTGCAGTGCTTCGCCCGCTACCCCGACC
ACATGAAGCAGCACGACTTCTTCAAGTCCGCCATGCCCGAAGGCTACGTCCAGGAGCGCACCATCTTCTT
CAAGGACGACGGCAACTACAAGACCCGCGCCGAGGTGAAGTTCGAGGGCGACACCCTGGTGAACCGCATC
GAGCTGAAGGGCATCGACTTCAAGGAGGACGGCAACATCCTGGGGCACAAGCTGGAGTACAACTACAACA
GCCACAACGTCTATATCACCGCCGACAAGCAGAAGAACGGCATCAAGGCCAACTTCAAGATCCGCCACAA
CATCGAGGACGGCGGCGTGCAGCTCGCCGACCACTACCAGCAGAACACCCCCATCGGCGACGGCCCCGTG
CTGCTGCCCGACAACCACTACCTGAGCTACCAGTCCAAGCTGAGCAAAGACCCCAACGAGAAGCGCGATC
ACATGGTCCTGCTGGAGTTCGTGACCGCCGCCGGGATCACTCTCGGCATGGACGAGCTGTACAAGTAAGT
CGACGGCGCGCCGCGGCCGCGAATTCGATATCATAATCAACCTCTGGATTACAAAATTTGTGAAAGATTG
ACTGGTATTCTTAACTATGTTGCTCCTTTTACGCTATGTGGATACGCTGCTTTAATGCCTTTGTATCATG
CTATTGCTTCCCGTATGGCTTTCATTTTCTCCTCCTTGTATAAATCCTGGTTAGTTCTTGCCACGGCGGA
ACTCATCGCCGCCTGCCTTGCCCGCTGCTGGACAGGGGCTCGGCTGTTGGGCACTGACAATTCCGTGGCT
CGAGAGATCTTCGACTGTGCCTTCTAGTTGCCAGCCATCTGTTGTTTGCCCCTCCCCCGTGCCTTCCTTG
ACCCTGGAAGGTGCCACTCCCACTGTCCTTTCCTAATAAAATGAGGAAATTGCATCGCATTGTCTGAGTA
GGTGTCATTCTATTCTGGGGGGTGGGGTGGGGCAGGACAGCAAGGGGGAGGATTGGGAAGACAATAGCAG
GCATGAGATCTCACGTGCGGACCGAGCGGCCGCAGGAACCCCTAGTGATGGAGTTGGCCACTCCCTCTCT
GCGCGCTCGCTCGCTCACTGAGGCCGGGCGACCAAAGGTCGCCCGACGCCCGGGCTTTGCCCGGGCGGCC
TCAGTGAGCGAGCGAGCGCGCAGCTGCCTGCAGGGGCGCCTGATGCGGTATTTTCTCCTTACGCATCTGT
GCGGTATTTCACACCGCATA
[95 nt withheld, positions 2611-2705]
T
[46 nt withheld, positions 2707-2752]
C
[141 nt withheld, positions 2754-2894]
CCTTTGACGTTGGAGTCCACGTTCTTT
[37 nt withheld, positions 2922-2958]
ACTCTATCTCGGGCTATTCTTTTGATTTATAAGGGATTTTGCCGATTTCGGTCTATTGGTTAAAAAATGA
GCTGATTTAACAAAAATTTAACGCGAATTTTAACAAAATATTAACGTTTACAATTTTATGGTGCACTCTC
AGTACAATCTGCTCTGATGCCGCATAGTTAAGCCAGCCCCGACACCCGCCAACACCCGCTGACGCGCCCT
GACGGGCTTGTCTGCTCCCGGCATCCGCTTACAGACAAGCTGTGACCGTCTCCGGGAGCTGCATGTGTCA
GAGGTTTTCACCGTCATCACCGAAACGCGCGAGACGAAAGGGCCTCGTGATACGCCTATTTTTATAGGTT
AATGTCATGATAATAATGGTTTCTTAGACGTCAGGTGGCACTTTTCGGGGAAATGTGCGCGGAACCCCTA
TTTGTTTATTTTTCTAAATACATTCAAATATGTATCCGCTCATGAGACAATAACCCTGATAAATGCTTCA
ATAATATTGAAAAAGGAAGAGTATGAGTATTCAACATTTCCGTGTCGCCCTTATTCCCTTTTTTGCGGCA
TTTTGCCTTCCTGTTTTTGCTCACCCAGAAACGCTGGTGAAAGTAAAAGATGCTGAAGATCAGTTGGGTG
CACGAGTGGGTTACATCGAACTGGATCTCAACAGCGGTAAGATCCTTGAGAGTTTTCGCCCCGAAGAACG
TTTTCCAATGATGAGCACTTTTAAAGTTCTGCTATGTGGCGCGGTATTATCCCGTATTGACGCCGGGCAA
GAGCAACTCGGTCGCCGCATACACTATTCTCAGAATGACTTGGTTGAGTACTCACCAGTCACAGAAAAGC
ATCTTACGGATGGCATGACAGTAAGAGAATTATGCAGTGCTGCCATAACCATGAGTGATAACACTGCGGC
CAACTTACTTCTGACAACGATCGGAGGACCGAAGGAGCTAACCGCTTTTTTGCACAACATGGGGGATCAT
GTAACTCGCCTTGATCGTTGGGAACCGGAGCTGAATGAAGCCATACCAAACGACGAGCGTGACACCACGA
TGCCTGTAGCAATGGCAACAACGTTGCGCAAACTATTAACTGGCGAACTACTTACTCTAGCTTCCCGGCA
ACAATTAATAGACTGGATGGAGGCGGATAAAGTTGCAGGACCACTTCTGCGCTCGGCCCTTCCGGCTGGC
TGGTTTATTGCTGATAAATCTGGAGCCGGTGAGCGTGGGTCTCGCGGTATCATTGCAGCACTGGGGCCAG
ATGGTAAGCCCTCCCGTATCGTAGTTATCTACACGACGGGGAGTCAGGCAACTATGGATGAACGAAATAG
ACAGATCGCTGAGATAGGTGCCTCACTGATTAAGCATTGGTAACTGTCAGACCAAGTTTACTCATATATA
CTTTAGATTGATTTAAAACTTCATTTTTAATTTAAAAGGATCTAGGTGAAGATCCTTTTTGATAATCTCA
TGACCAAAATCCCTTAACGTGAGTTTTCGTTCCACTGAGCGTCAGACCCCGTAGAAAAGATCAAAGGATC
TTCTTGAGATCCTTTTTTTCTGCGCGTAATCTGCTGCTTGCAAACAAAAAAACCACCGCTACCAGCGGTG
GTTTGTTTGCCGGATCAAGAGCTACCAACTCTTTTTCCGAAGGTAACTGGCTTCAGCAGAGCGCAGATAC
CAAATACTGTTCTTCTAGTGTAGCCGTAGTTAGGCCACCACTTCAAGAACTCTGTAGCACCGCCTACATA
CCTCGCTCTGCTAATCCTGTTACCAGTGGCTGCTGCCAGTGGCGATAAGTCGTGTCTTACCGGGTTGGAC
TCAAGACGATAGTTACCGGATAAGGCGCAGCGGTCGGGCTGAACGGGGGGTTCGTGCACACAGCCCAGCT
TGGAGCGAACGACCTACACCGAACTGAGATACCTACAGCGTGAGCTATGAGAAAGCGCCACGCTTCCCGA
AGGGAGAAAGGCGGACAGGTATCCGGTAAGCGGCAGGGTCGGAACAGGAGAGCGCACGAGGGAGCTTCCA
GGGGGAAACGCCTGGTATCTTTATAGTCCTGTCGGGTTTCGCCACCTCTGACTTGAGCGTCGATTTTTGT
GATGCTCGTCAGGGGGGCGGAGCCTATGGAAAAACGCCAGCAACGCGGCCTTTTTACGGTTCCTGGCCTT
TTGCTGGCCTTTTGCTCACATGT
Features (pLannotate 1.2.2; 14 found; start..end, strand, type, name):
     12..39      +  repeat_region  AAV2 ITR (fragment): inverted terminal repeat of adeno-associated virus serotype 2 inverted
     68..95      +  repeat_region  AAV2 ITR (fragment): inverted terminal repeat of adeno-associated virus serotype 2 inverted
   1169..1885    +  CDS            SYFP2: SYFP2 is a basic (constitutively fluorescent) yellow fluorescent protein published in 2006, derived from Aequorea victoria. It is reported to be a very rapidly-maturing monomer with moderate acid sensitivity.
   1925..2082    +  misc_feature   WPRE (fragment): woodchuck hepatitis virus posttranscriptional regulatory element
   2088..2168    +  misc_feature   WPRE (fragment): woodchuck hepatitis virus posttranscriptional regulatory element
   2185..2296    +  polyA_signal   bGH poly(A) signal: bovine growth hormone polyadenylation signal
   2414..2554    +  repeat_region  AAV2 ITR: inverted terminal repeat of adeno-associated virus serotype 2 inverted
   2559..2610    -  misc_feature   bom (fragment): basis of mobility region from pBR322
   2629..3084    +  rep_origin     f1 ori (sequence partly withheld): f1 bacteriophage origin of replication; arrow indicates direction of (+) strand synthesis
   3085..3134    -  misc_feature   bom (fragment): basis of mobility region from pBR322
   3236..3271    -  CDS            rop (fragment): Rop protein, which maintains plasmids at low copy number; rop
   3366..3470    +  promoter       AmpR promoter: bla
   3471..4331    +  CDS            AmpR: β-lactamase; bla; confers resistance to ampicillin, carbenicillin, and related antibiotics
   4502..5090    +  rep_origin     ori: high-copy-number ColE1/pMB1/pBR322/pUC origin of replication
