[The description below was written by a language model from this plasmid's Addgene catalogue record and pLannotate feature annotations shown in this document.]
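Description:
HCT45_rAAV-eHGT_1187m-minBglobin-SYFP2-WPRE3-BGHpA is a recombinant AAV transfer (genome) plasmid of about 5.15 kb built on the rAAV-minBglobin-SYFP2-WPRE3-BGHpA backbone. It is maintained in bacteria as a high-copy plasmid through a ColE1/pUC-type origin and selected with ampicillin via the β-lactamase gene and its native promoter. An f1 phage origin and small remnants of pBR322 bom and rop sequences are also present in the backbone. The recorded propagation strain is a recombination-deficient one, which is typical for plasmids carrying unstable ITR repeats.

The payload lies between AAV2 inverted terminal repeats, which provide the signals for replication and packaging of the cassette into AAV particles. The 3′ ITR is annotated in full, whereas only short fragments of the 5′ ITR were detected in the sequencing result. According to the name and catalogue fields, a candidate enhancer designated eHGT_1187m sits upstream of a minimal β-globin promoter. Neither element is annotated in the feature table, but both presumably fall within the roughly 1 kb unannotated stretch before the reporter, and the recorded MluI and SacI cloning sites probably flank the enhancer. Because the minimal promoter has little activity alone, expression of the monomeric, fast-maturing yellow fluorescent protein SYFP2 depends on the enhancer. The transcript is stabilised by WPRE3, a shortened woodchuck hepatitis posttranscriptional element (hence annotated as two fragments), and terminated by the bovine growth hormone polyadenylation signal.

The construct is described as a direct-expressing SYFP2 virus, meaning the reporter is driven without recombinase dependence. It comes from work on enhancer AAVs for targeting spinal motor neurons and descending motor pathways in rodents and macaque, although the record does not state which cell population this particular enhancer labels.
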