Addgene plasmid #223942: HCT45_rAAV-eHGT_1187m-minBglobin-SYFP2-WPRE3-BGHpA
Purpose: Direct-expressing SYFP2 AAV virus
Depositing lab: Tanya Daigle & Allen Institute for Brain Science. Depositing organization: Allen Institute. Publication: Enhancer AAVs for targeting spinal motor neurons and descending motor pathways in rodents and macaque. Kussick E, Johansen N, Taskin N, Chowdhury A, Quinlan MA, Fraser A, Clark AG, Wynalda B, Martinez R, Groce EL, Reding M, Liang E, Shulga L, Huang C, Casper T, Clark M, Ho W, Gao Y, van Velthoven CTJ, Sobieski C, Ferrer R, Berg MR, Curtis BC, English C, Day JC, Fortuna MG, Donadio N, Newman D, Yao S, Chakka AB, Goldy J, Torkelson A, Guzman JB, Chakrabarty R, Nguy B, Guilford N, Pham TH, Wright V, Ronellenfitch K, Naidoo R, Kenney J, Williford A, Ramakrishnan C, Drinnenberg A, Gudsnuk K, Thyagarajan B, Smith KA, Dee N, Deisseroth K, Zeng H, Yao Z, Tasic B, Levi BP, Hodge R, Bakken TE, Lein ES, Ting JT, Daigle TL. Cell Rep. 2025 Jun 24;44(6):115730. doi: 10.1016/j.celrep.2025.115730. Epub 2025 May 21. PubMed 40403722.
Backbone
  Vector backbone: rAAV-minBglobin-SYFP2-WPRE3-BGHpA
  Backbone manufacturer: Allen Institute for Brain Science
  Backbone size w/o insert (bp): 4243
  Vector type: AAV
Growth in bacteria
  Bacterial resistance: Ampicillin, 100 μg/mL
  Growth temperature: 37°C
  Growth strain: NEB Stable
  Copy number: High Copy
Gene/Insert
  Gene/Insert name: SYFP2
  Species: Synthetic
  Insert size (bp): 720
  Mutation: N/A
  Promoter: minBglobin
  Cloning method: Restriction Enzyme; 5′ cloning site MluI (unknown if destroyed); 3′ cloning site SacI (unknown if destroyed)
  Sequencing primers: 5′ GCTATTGTTCCTGGCTGTG; 3′ GTTACTGGCAGCCAAACTC
Terms and licenses: Academic/Nonprofit Terms; Industry Terms: Not Available to Industry
How to cite: HCT45_rAAV-eHGT_1187m-minBglobin-SYFP2-WPRE3-BGHpA was a gift from Tanya Daigle & Allen Institute for Brain Science (Addgene plasmid # 223942 ; http://n2t.net/addgene:223942 ; RRID:Addgene_223942)
